Addgene plasmid #108033: BMR1_03g00020-bio-His
Purpose: Expresses enzymatically monobiotinylated full-length BMR1_03g00020 ectodomain with no N-linked glycans upon cotransfection with BirA in mammalian cells. Contains a C-terminal rat Cd4 d3+4 tag.
Depositing lab: Gavin Wright. Depositing organization: Wellcome Sanger Institute. Publication: A library of recombinant Babesia microti cell surface and secreted proteins for diagnostics discovery and reverse vaccinology. Elton CM, Rodriguez M, Ben Mamoun C, Lobo CA, Wright GJ. Int J Parasitol. 2019 Feb;49(2):115-125. doi: 10.1016/j.ijpara.2018.10.003. Epub 2018 Oct 24. PubMed 30367868.
Backbone
  Vector backbone: pTT3
  Backbone manufacturer: Yves Durocher
  Backbone size w/o insert (bp): 6670
  Modifications to backbone: Addition of CD4, biotinylation sequence, 6xhis tags
  Vector type: Mammalian Expression
Growth in bacteria
  Bacterial resistance: Ampicillin, 100 μg/mL
  Growth temperature: 37°C
  Growth strain: DH5alpha
  Copy number: High Copy
Gene/Insert
  Gene/Insert name: BMR1_03g00020
  Species: B. microti
  Insert size (bp): 1479
  Mutation: all potential N-linked glycosylation sites (N-X-S/T, where X is not proline) were systematically removed by substituting alanine for serine/threonine at these sites.
  Promoter: CMV
  Tag / fusion protein: ratCD4d3+4,biotinylation sequence, 6xHis (C terminal on backbone)
  Cloning method: Restriction Enzyme; 5′ cloning site NotI (not destroyed); 3′ cloning site AscI (not destroyed)
  Sequencing primers: 5′ CMV-F; 3′ EBVori-F (5'-CCACTCAGTGTTGGCAAATG-3')
Resource information
  A portion of this plasmid was derived from a plasmid made by: Made by gene synthesis. pTT3 was obtained from Yves Durocher, National Research Council of Canada
Terms and licenses: Academic/Nonprofit Terms; Industry Terms: Not Available to Industry
How to cite: BMR1_03g00020-bio-His was a gift from Gavin Wright (Addgene plasmid # 108033 ; http://n2t.net/addgene:108033 ; RRID:Addgene_108033)
