[The description below was written by a language model from this plasmid's Addgene catalogue record and pLannotate feature annotations shown in this document.]
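Description:
BMR1_03g00020-bio-His is a mammalian expression plasmid built on the pTT3 backbone, designed to produce a soluble, secreted form of a Babesia microti cell-surface or secreted protein by transient transfection. In bacteria it is maintained through a high-copy ColE1/pUC-type origin and selected with ampicillin via the β-lactamase gene. It also carries an Epstein-Barr virus oriP fragment, which can support episomal retention in cells that supply EBNA1. Short lac and tet promoter remnants in the annotation are backbone leftovers with no evident role.

Expression is driven by the CMV immediate-early enhancer and promoter. These are followed by adenovirus-derived leader and splice sequences and a chimeric intron that aid transcript processing, and the unit ends in a rabbit β-globin polyadenylation signal. The annotated "PTP" fragment on the opposite strand most likely reflects this adenoviral leader region rather than an intended coding sequence. A mouse immunoglobulin heavy chain signal sequence directs secretion.

The synthetic 1,479 bp BMR1_03g00020 ectodomain is cloned between NotI and AscI sites. It occupies the unannotated interval between the signal sequence and the rat Cd4 fragment. All potential N-linked glycosylation sequons were removed by replacing the serine or threonine with alanine, so the parasite protein is not inappropriately glycosylated in mammalian cells. At the C terminus the backbone adds rat Cd4 domains 3 and 4, a biotinylation acceptor peptide and a 6xHis tag; the last two are recorded in the catalogue but not picked up in the feature table.

Cotransfection with BirA yields a protein with a single enzymatically added biotin, suitable for oriented capture on streptavidin, while the His tag allows purification. The construct belongs to a recombinant B. microti protein library made for diagnostics discovery and reverse vaccinology.
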