Features (pLannotate 1.2.2; 18 found; start..end, strand, type, name):
      7..386     +  enhancer       CMV enhancer: human cytomegalovirus immediate early enhancer
    388..587     +  promoter       CMV promoter: human cytomegalovirus (CMV) immediate early promoter
    655..693     +  misc_feature   Ad SA (fragment): adenovirus major late transcript splice acceptor (Friedrich and Soriano, 1991)
    726..935     -  CDS            PTP (fragment): TERM_ADE02 - Experimental evidence at protein level: Swiss-Prot protein existence level 1. Protein covalently bound to the viral DNA that acts as a primer for viral genomic replication by DNA strand displacement. Assembles on the viral origin of replication in an initiation complex with viral polymerase, DBP, host NFIA and host POU2F1/OCT1. During initiation, the polymerase covalently couples the first dCTP with Ser- 580 of pTP. The terminal protein stimulates the template activity over 20 fold compared to protein-free templates. Neo-synthesized viral genomes are linked to two preterminal prot
    966..1055    +  intron         chimeric intron (fragment): chimera between introns from adenovirus and immunoglobulin heavy chain genes
   1074..1120    +  CDS            IgH signal sequence (fragment): signal sequence from the mouse immunoglobulin heavy chain variable region
   2661..3221    +  CDS            Cd4 (fragment): CD4_RAT - Experimental evidence at protein level: Swiss-Prot protein existence level 1. Integral membrane glycoprotein that plays an essential role in the immune response and serves multiple functions in responses against both external and internal offenses. In T-cells, functions primarily as a coreceptor for MHC class II molecule:peptide complex. The antigens presented by class II peptides are derived from extracellular proteins while class I peptides are derived from cytosolic proteins. Interacts simultaneously with the T-cell receptor (TCR) and the MHC class II presented by antigen presenti
   3381..3436    +  polyA_signal   β-globin poly(A) signal: rabbit β-globin polyadenylation signal (Gil and Proudfoot, 1987)
   3950..5631    -  rep_origin     oriP (fragment): Epstein-Barr virus oriP replication origin (Yates et al., 2000)
   5758..5862    +  promoter       AmpR promoter: bla
   5863..6723    +  CDS            AmpR: β-lactamase; bla; confers resistance to ampicillin, carbenicillin, and related antibiotics
   6894..7482    +  rep_origin     ori: high-copy-number ColE1/pMB1/pBR322/pUC origin of replication
   7665..7757    +  CDS            lacI (fragment): lac repressor; lacI; The lac repressor binds to the lac operator to inhibit transcription in E. coli. This inhibition can be relieved by adding lactose or isopropyl-β-D-thiogalactopyranoside (IPTG).
   7770..7791    +  protein_bind   CAP binding site: CAP binding activates transcription in the presence of cAMP. E. coli catabolite activator protein
   7806..7836    +  promoter       lac promoter: promoter for the E. coli lac operon
   7844..7860    +  protein_bind   lac operator: The lac repressor binds to the lac operator to inhibit transcription in E. coli. This inhibition can be relieved by adding lactose or isopropyl-β-D-thiogalactopyranoside (IPTG). lac repressor encoded by lacI
   7930..7946    +  promoter       tet promoter (fragment): E. coli promoter for tetracycline efflux protein gene
   7956..7981    -  CDS            bla(M) (fragment): β-lactamase lacking the signal sequence; bla(M); allows cytosolic expression of β-lactamase
>Addgene plasmid #108033 | BMR1_03g00020-bio-His | addgene full sequence | sequence record 210758 | Addgene NGS Result
CATGTTGACATTGATTATTGACTAGTTATTAATAGTAATCAATTACGGGGTCATTAGTTCATAGCCCATA
TATGGAGTTCCGCGTTACATAACTTACGGTAAATGGCCCGCCTGGCTGACCGCCCAACGACCCCCGCCCA
TTGACGTCAATAATGACGTATGTTCCCATAGTAACGCCAATAGGGACTTTCCATTGACGTCAATGGGTGG
AGTATTTACGGTAAACTGCCCACTTGGCAGTACATCAAGTGTATCATATGCCAAGTCCGCCCCCTATTGA
CGTCAATGACGGTAAATGGCCCGCCTGGCATTATGCCCAGTACATGACCTTACGGGACTTTCCTACTTGG
CAGTACATCTACGTATTAGTCATCGCTATTACCATGGTGATGCGGTTTTGGCAGTACACCAATGGGCGTG
GATAGCGGTTTGACTCACGGGGATTTCCAAGTCTCCACCCCATTGACGTCAATGGGAGTTTGTTTTGGCA
CCAAAATCAACGGGACTTTCCAAAATGTCGTAATAACCCCGCCCCGTTGACGCAAATGGGCGGTAGGCGT
GTACGGTGGGAGGTCTATATAAGCAGAGCTCGTTTAGTGAACCGTCAGATCCTCACTCTCTTCCGCATCG
CTGTCTGCGAGGGCCAGCTGTTGGGCTCGCGGTTGAGGACAAACTCTTCGCGGTCTTTCCAGTACTCTTG
GATCGGAAACCCGTCGGCCTCCGAACGGTACTCCGCCACCGAGGGACCTGAGCGAGTCCGCATCGACCGG
ATCGGAAAACCTCTCGAGAAAGGCGTCTAACCAGTCACAGTCGCAAGGTAGGCTGAGCACCGTGGCGGGC
GGCAGCGGGTGGCGGTCGGGGTTGTTTCTGGCGGAGGTGCTGCTGATGATGTAATTAAAGTAGGCGGTCT
TGAGACGGCGGATGGTCGAGGTGAGGTGTGGCAGGCTTGAGATCCAGCTGTTGGGGTGAGTACTCCCTCT
CAAAAGCGGGCATTACTTCTGCGCTAAGATTGTCAGTTTCCAAAAACGAGGAGGATTTGATATTCACCTG
GCCCGATCTGGCCATACACTTGAGTGACAATGACATCCACTTTGCCTTTCTCTCCACAGGTGTCCACTCC
CAGGTCCAAGTTTGCCACCATGGAGTTTCAGACCCAGGTACTCATGTCCCTGCTGCTCTGCATGTCTGGT
GCGGCCGCCGTGGATACCAACAACGCCGCCCTGCGCGAGAGCCAGCCCATGCCTCTGACCACAATCGCCC
TGACCATCAGCATCGTGCTGGACATCCACGGCAGCCCCAGCAACGGCCTGTACGAGAGCAACCTGTTCTA
CACCGAGGGCTACGGCAAGTACCTGACCAGCCCCACCAAGATCAAGACCATCGAGTTCGAGGGATACAAG
TTCGAGTTTGACGACGACACCCTGCCCAAGACCCCCATCACAAAGATCCACATCATCACCTACGACAACA
AGCCCATCCTGTTTGAGTTCATGACCAACATGTACCGGCCCTACCGGCGGTTCTACTACTACACCCTGGA
CAGCAAGACCAACAAGCTGTACAACTACGTGACCGCCGAGACAGGCTACAACGTGGAAGATAGCAGCGGC
CTGAAGTACTACACAGAGCTGAGCAAGAGCGGCATCAACGACGTGCTGCAGGACCTGGCCAAGAACATCG
ACGAGTCCAACATCGAGCACCTGAAAACCAGCGACGTGATCAAGGGCCTGAATATCGCCATCGAGGTGTA
CAGCAACCGGGTGGTGGAACAGATCAAGTCTATCAAGGTGGTCACCCCCGTGGAACTGTTCGACTACAAG
ACCGAGGTGTCCATCGAGAGCGTGGACCACGAGAGCCGGGACAACAGCCTGGCCGAGGTGGAAGAGGACG
GCAAGGCCGTGCAGGTCGGAACCCAGCCCGTGTACGAAGTGAACGGCGCCCACAACCCTGCCGCCCAGGT
GCTGAGCCAGAACAACATCATCGAGACACTGGACGACAAGAGCAAAGTGACCCACCTGAGAAACATTGCC
CACGAAGTCAATATCGAGCTGGAACGGCACGACATCAGCAGCCTGATCAACCAGGCCTCCGTGGACATCG
ATGACACCATCACCAACAAATACTCCAACGTCATCACCCCTGAGTTCTTCAAGTGCTACGAGTACGACTC
CAAGCTCAGCACCAAGCTGTTCCGGTACAAGATCTACAAGAGCCAGGGCGACAAGCTGAGCCGGCCCAAC
AAGATCGAGAAGATTAAGTTCTTCGATTACATCATTGAGTTCGACGATAAGGCCAAGCTGCCCATCGGCG
GCACAGTGATCAACATCTACATCTATACCTGCAAGCACCATAACCCCCTGCTGATCCAGTTCGTGGTGTT
CACCGACGAGAGCTGCTACTATTACTACTTCTACTTCCTGAATAGCAACATCAACAAGTGGAACAACTAC
AAAATCAAGTACAACCGGCGGCTGAAAGAGTACATCGACAAGGACGGAATCTTTTACTACGAGTTCAGCT
GCTTTAAGTGGTGCGTGTACTTCAGCTTCCTCAACAAATTCGAGGACACCGTGCTGGCCCGGATCCACTG
CAACAAGGGCAAATGTGTGAATGTGAACGTGGACAACATTGAGAACAAGAACCTCGAGATCTACCTGAAG
GGCGCGCCGTCGACCTCCATCACGGCCTATAAGAGTGAGGGGGAGTCAGCGGAGTTCTCCTTCCCACTCA
ACCTTGGAGAGGAAAGCCTGCAGGGAGAGTTGAGATGGAAGGCAGAGAAGGCTCCTTCTTCCCAGTCCTG
GATCACCTTCTCCCTAAAGAACCAAAAGGTGTCTGTGCAGAAGTCTACTAGCAACCCCAAGTTCCAGCTG
TCCGAAACGCTCCCACTCACCCTTCAGATACCCCAGGTCTCCCTTCAGTTTGCTGGTTCTGGCAACCTGA
CCCTGACTCTGGACAGAGGGATACTGTATCAGGAAGTGAACCTGGTGGTGATGAAAGTGACTCAGCCCGA
CAGCAACACTTTGACCTGTGAGGTGATGGGACCCACCTCACCCAAGATGAGACTGATCTTGAAGCAGGAG
AATCAGGAGGCCAGGGTCTCCAGGCAGGAGAAAGTGATTCAAGTGCAGGCCCCTGAAGCAGGGGTGTGGC
AATGTCTACTGAGTGAAGGTGAAGAGGTCAAGATGGACTCCAAGATCCAGGTTTTATCCAAAGGGTTGAA
TTCCGGCAGCCTGCACCACATCCTGGACGCCCAGAAGATGCTGTGGAACCACAGGGACAGGAACCTGCCT
CCTCTGGCCCCTCTGGGCCCCCACCACCATCACCACCATTGAGTCTAGACACGTGATTAATTAAGGATCC
CCCGACCTCGACCTCTGGCTAATAAAGGAAATTTATTTTCATTGCAATAGTGTGTTGGAATTTTTTGTGT
CTCTCACTCGGAAGGACATATGGGAGGGCAAATCATTTGGTCGAGATCCCTCGGAGATCTCTAGCTAGAG
GATCGATCCCCGCCCCGGACGAACTAAACCTGACTACGACATCTCTGCCCCTTCTTCGCGGGGCAGTGCA
TGTAATCCCTTCAGTTGGTTGGTACAACTTGCCAACTGGGCCCTGTTCCACATGTGACACGGGGGGGGAC
CAAACACAAAGGGGTTCTCTGACTGTAGTTGACATCCTTATAAATGGATGTGCACATTTGCCAACACTGA
GTGGCTTTCATCCTGGAGCAGACTTTGCAGTCTGTGGACTGCAACACAACATTGCCTTTATGTGTAACTC
TTGGCTGAAGCTCTTACACCAATGCTGGGGGACATGTACCTCCCAGGGGCCCAGGAAGACTACGGGAGGC
TACACCAACGTCAATCAGAGGGGCCTGTGTAGCTACCGATAAGCGGACCCTCAAGAGGGCATTAGCAATA
GTGTTTATAAGGCCCCCTTGTTAACCCTAAACGGGTAGCATATGCTTCCCGGGTAGTAGTATATACTATC
CAGACTAACCCTAATTCAATAGCATATGTTACCCAACGGGAAGCATATGCTATCGAATTAGGGTTAGTAA
AAGGGTCCTAAGGAACAGCGATATCTCCCACCCCATGAGCTGTCACGGTTTTATTTACATGGGGTCAGGA
TTCCACGAGGGTAGTGAACCATTTTAGTCACAAGGGCAGTGGCTGAAGATCAAGGAGCGGGCAGTGAACT
CTCCTGAATCTTCGCCTGCTTCTTCATTCTCCTTCGTTTAGCTAATAGAATAACTGCTGAGTTGTGAACA
GTAAGGTGTATGTGAGGTGCTCGAAAACAAGGTTTCAGGTGACGCCCCCAGAATAAAATTTGGACGGGGG
GTTCAGTGGTGGCATTGTGCTATGACACCAATATAACCCTCACAAACCCCTTGGGCAATAAATACTAGTG
TAGGAATGAAACATTCTGAATATCTTTAACAATAGAAATCCATGGGGTGGGGACAAGCCGTAAAGACTGG
ATGTCCATCTCACACGAATTTATGGCTATGGGCAACACATAATCCTAGTGCAATATGATACTGGGGTTAT
TAAGATGTGTCCCAGGCAGGGACCAAGACAGGTGAACCATGTTGTTACACTCTATTTGTAACAAGGGGAA
AGAGAGTGGACGCCGACAGCAGCGGACTCCACTGGTTGTCTCTAACACCCCCGAAAATTAAACGGGGCTC
CACGCCAATGGGGCCCATAAACAAAGACAAGTGGCCACTCTTTTTTTTGAAATTGTGGAGTGGGGGCACG
CGTCAGCCCCCACACGCCGCCCTGCGGTTTTGGACTGTAAAATAAGGGTGTAATAACTTGGCTGATTGTA
ACCCCGCTAACCACTGCGGTCAAACCACTTGCCCACAAAACCACTAATGGCACCCCGGGGAATACCTGCA
TAAGTAGGTGGGCGGGCCAAGATAGGGGCGCGATTGCTGCGATCTGGAGGACAAATTACACACACTTGCG
CCTGAGCGCCAAGCACAGGGTTGTTGGTCCTCATATTCACGAGGTCGCTGAGAGCACGGTGGGCTAATGT
TGCCATGGGTAGCATATACTACCCAAATATCTGGATAGCATATGCTATCCTAATCTATATCTGGGTAGCA
TAGGCTATCCTAATCTATATCTGGGTAGCATATGCTATCCTAATCTATATCTGGGTAGTATATGCTATCC
TAATTTATATCTGGGTAGCATAGGCTATCCTAATCTATATCTGGGTAGCATATGCTATCCTAATCTATAT
CTGGGTAGTATATGCTATCCTAATCTGTATCCGGGTAGCATATGCTATCCTAATAGAGATTAGGGTAGTA
TATGCTATCCTAATTTATATCTGGGTAGCATATACTACCCAAATATCTGGATAGCATATGCTATCCTAAT
CTATATCTGGGTAGCATATGCTATCCTAATCTATATCTGGGTAGCATAGGCTATCCTAATCTATATCTGG
GTAGCATATGCTATCCTAATCTATATCTGGGTAGTATATGCTATCCTAATTTATATCTGGGTAGCATAGG
CTATCCTAATCTATATCTGGGTAGCATATGCTATCCTAATCTATATCTGGGTAGTATATGCTATCCTAAT
CTGTATCCGGGTAGCATATGCTATCCTCATGATAAGCTGTCAAACATGAGAATTTTCTTGAAGACGAAAG
GGCCTCGTGATACGCCTATTTTTATAGGTTAATGTCATGATAATAATGGTTTCTTAGACGTCAGGTGGCA
CTTTTCGGGGAAATGTGCGCGGAACCCCTATTTGTTTATTTTTCTAAATACATTCAAATATGTATCCGCT
CATGAGACAATAACCCTGATAAATGCTTCAATAATATTGAAAAAGGAAGAGTATGAGTATTCAACATTTC
CGTGTCGCCCTTATTCCCTTTTTTGCGGCATTTTGCCTTCCTGTTTTTGCTCACCCAGAAACGCTGGTGA
AAGTAAAAGATGCTGAAGATCAGTTGGGTGCACGAGTGGGTTACATCGAACTGGATCTCAACAGCGGTAA
GATCCTTGAGAGTTTTCGCCCCGAAGAACGTTTTCCAATGATGAGCACTTTTAAAGTTCTGCTATGTGGC
GCGGTATTATCCCGTGTTGACGCCGGGCAAGAGCAACTCGGTCGCCGCATACACTATTCTCAGAATGACT
TGGTTGAGTACTCACCAGTCACAGAAAAGCATCTTACGGATGGCATGACAGTAAGAGAATTATGCAGTGC
TGCCATAACCATGAGTGATAACACTGCGGCCAACTTACTTCTGACAACGATCGGAGGACCGAAGGAGCTA
ACCGCTTTTTTGCACAACATGGGGGATCATGTAACTCGCCTTGATCGTTGGGAACCGGAGCTGAATGAAG
CCATACCAAACGACGAGCGTGACACCACGATGCCTGCAGCAATGGCAACAACGTTGCGCAAACTATTAAC
TGGCGAACTACTTACTCTAGCTTCCCGGCAACAATTAATAGACTGGATGGAGGCGGATAAAGTTGCAGGA
CCACTTCTGCGCTCGGCCCTTCCGGCTGGCTGGTTTATTGCTGATAAATCTGGAGCCGGTGAGCGTGGGT
CTCGCGGTATCATTGCAGCACTGGGGCCAGATGGTAAGCCCTCCCGTATCGTAGTTATCTACACGACGGG
GAGTCAGGCAACTATGGATGAACGAAATAGACAGATCGCTGAGATAGGTGCCTCACTGATTAAGCATTGG
TAACTGTCAGACCAAGTTTACTCATATATACTTTAGATTGATTTAAAACTTCATTTTTAATTTAAAAGGA
TCTAGGTGAAGATCCTTTTTGATAATCTCATGACCAAAATCCCTTAACGTGAGTTTTCGTTCCACTGAGC
GTCAGACCCCGTAGAAAAGATCAAAGGATCTTCTTGAGATCCTTTTTTTCTGCGCGTAATCTGCTGCTTG
CAAACAAAAAAACCACCGCTACCAGCGGTGGTTTGTTTGCCGGATCAAGAGCTACCAACTCTTTTTCCGA
AGGTAACTGGCTTCAGCAGAGCGCAGATACCAAATACTGTTCTTCTAGTGTAGCCGTAGTTAGGCCACCA
CTTCAAGAACTCTGTAGCACCGCCTACATACCTCGCTCTGCTAATCCTGTTACCAGTGGCTGCTGCCAGT
GGCGATAAGTCGTGTCTTACCGGGTTGGACTCAAGACGATAGTTACCGGATAAGGCGCAGCGGTCGGGCT
GAACGGGGGGTTCGTGCACACAGCCCAGCTTGGAGCGAACGACCTACACCGAACTGAGATACCTACAGCG
TGAGCTATGAGAAAGCGCCACGCTTCCCGAAGGGAGAAAGGCGGACAGGTATCCGGTAAGCGGCAGGGTC
GGAACAGGAGAGCGCACGAGGGAGCTTCCAGGGGGAAACGCCTGGTATCTTTATAGTCCTGTCGGGTTTC
GCCACCTCTGACTTGAGCGTCGATTTTTGTGATGCTCGTCAGGGGGGCGGAGCCTATGGAAAAACGCCAG
CAACGCGGCCTTTTTACGGTTCCTGGCCTTTTGCTGGCCTTTTGCTCACATGTTCTTTCCTGCGTTATCC
CCTGATTCTGTGGATAACCGTATTACCGCCTTTGAGTGAGCTGATACCGCTCGCCGCAGCCGAACGACCG
AGCGCAGCGAGTCAGTGAGCGAGGAAGCGGAAGAGCGCCCAATACGCAAACCGCCTCTCCCCGCGCGTTG
GCCGATTCATTAATGCAGCTGGCACGACAGGTTTCCCGACTGGAAAGCGGGCAGTGAGCGCAACGCAATT
AATGTGAGTTAGCTCACTCATTAGGCACCCCAGGCTTTACACTTTATGCTTCCGGCTCGTATGTTGTGTG
GAATTGTGAGCGGATAACAATTTCACACAGGAAACAGCTATGACCATGATTACGCCAAGCTCTAGCTAGA
GGTCGACCAATTCTCATGTTTGACAGCTTATCATCGCAGATCCGGGCAACGTTGTTGCCATTGCTGCAGG
CGCAGAACTGGTAGGTATGGAAGATCTATACATTGAATCAATATTGGCAATTAGCCATATTAGTCATTGG
TTATATAGCATAAATCAATATTGGCTATTGGCCATTGCATACGTTGTATCTATATCATAATATGTACATT
TATATTGGCTCATGTCCAATATGACCGC
